Addgene plasmid #167935: pLenti-tetON-KRAB-dCas9-DHFR-EF1a-TagRFP-2A-tet3G
Purpose: Inducible CRISPRi expression
Depositing lab: Emma Rawlins. Depositing organization: Gurdon Institute. Publication: A functional genetic toolbox for human tissue-derived organoids. Sun D, Evans L, Perrone F, Sokleva V, Lim K, Rezakhani S, Lutolf M, Zilbauer M, Rawlins EL. eLife. 2021 Oct 6;10. pii: 67886. doi: 10.7554/eLife.67886. PubMed 34612202.
Backbone
  Vector backbone: pHAGE
  Vector type: Lentiviral
Growth in bacteria
  Bacterial resistance: Ampicillin, 100 μg/mL
  Growth temperature: 37°C
  Growth strain: NEB Stable
  Copy number: Unknown
Gene/Insert
  Gene/Insert name: KRAB-dCas9-DHFR
  Species: Synthetic
  Insert size (bp): 4905
  Promoter: tetON
  Cloning method: Restriction Enzyme; 5′ cloning site XhoI (not destroyed); 3′ cloning site BamHI (not destroyed)
  Sequencing primers: 5′ gacagatccattcgattagtg; 3′ GCTCAAGGGGCTTCATGATG
Terms and licenses: Academic/Nonprofit Terms; Industry Terms: Not Available to Industry
Depositor comments: KRAB-dCas9 cloned from pAAVS1-NDi-CRISPRi (Gen1) (Addgene Plasmid #73497). Please visit https://www.biorxiv.org/content/10.1101/2020.05.04.076067v2 for bioRxiv preprint.
How to cite: pLenti-tetON-KRAB-dCas9-DHFR-EF1a-TagRFP-2A-tet3G was a gift from Emma Rawlins (Addgene plasmid # 167935 ; http://n2t.net/addgene:167935 ; RRID:Addgene_167935)
