[The description below was written by a language model from this plasmid's Addgene catalogue record and pLannotate feature annotations shown in this document.]
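Description:
pLenti-tetON-KRAB-dCas9-DHFR-EF1a-TagRFP-2A-tet3G is a 13.6 kb HIV-1-based lentiviral transfer plasmid built on the pHAGE backbone for doxycycline-inducible CRISPR interference in mammalian cells. It is propagated in E. coli through a high-copy ColE1/pUC-type origin with ampicillin selection (AmpR). The viral portion carries a truncated 5' LTR, the Ψ packaging signal with a gag fragment, the RRE for Rev-dependent export of the genomic RNA, the cPPT/CTS, a WPRE, and a ΔU3 self-inactivating 3' LTR. Once packaged, the vector therefore integrates without retaining LTR promoter activity.

Two expression units lie between the LTRs in the same orientation. The first is a TRE3G (tetON) promoter driving a synthetic fusion of about 4.9 kb, cloned between XhoI and BamHI. This fusion joins the ZNF10 KRAB repression domain, S. pyogenes Cas9, and an E. coli DHFR fragment, and it ends in a rabbit β-globin poly(A) signal. The annotation tool labels the Cas9 as the endonuclease, but the catalogue name identifies it as catalytically dead dCas9. According to the depositor, the KRAB-dCas9 portion came from an earlier AAVS1-targeted inducible CRISPRi plasmid. ecDHFR fusions are commonly used as ligand-stabilised destabilising domains, which would add a second, protein-level layer of control, though the record does not say this explicitly.

The second unit uses an EF-1α core promoter with an HTLV-1 LTR-derived segment to express TagRFP constitutively. TagRFP is linked through a 2A peptide, indicated by the plasmid name but not annotated, to the Tet-On 3G transactivator. Transduced cells are thus marked red and supply the rtTA that switches on the repressor when doxycycline is present. No guide RNA cassette is annotated, so guides must be provided separately. The associated publication describes a genetic toolbox for human tissue-derived organoids.
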