Features (pLannotate 1.2.2; 29 found; start..end, strand, type, name):
    377..634     +  LTR            5' LTR (truncated): truncated 5' long terminal repeat (LTR) from HIV-1
    681..806     +  misc_feature   HIV-1 Ψ: packaging signal of human immunodeficiency virus type 1
    790..1128    +  CDS            HIV-1 gag (fragment): gag protein from human immunodeficiency virus 1; gag
   1303..1536    +  misc_feature   RRE: The Rev response element (RRE) of HIV-1 allows for Rev-dependent mRNA export from the nucleus to the cytoplasm.
   1913..2013    +  CDS            Rev (fragment): human immunodeficiency virus 1 (HIV-1) Rev protein; rev; enhances nuclear export of unspliced and incompletely spliced viral mRNAs
   2058..2175    +  misc_feature   cPPT/CTS: central polypurine tract and central termination sequence of HIV-1
   2242..2616    +  promoter       TRE3G promoter: 3rd-generation Tet-responsive promoter that can be activated by binding of Tet-On® 3G
   2708..2893    +  CDS            KRAB: Krüppel-associated box (KRAB) transcriptional repression domain from the human zinc finger protein ZNF10 (Margolin et al., 1994)
   2915..7018    +  CDS            Cas9: Cas9 (Csn1) endonuclease from the Streptococcus pyogenes Type II CRISPR/Cas system generates RNA-guided double strand breaks in DNA
   7136..7608    +  CDS            ecDHFR (fragment): E. coli dihydrofolate reductase; folA
   7715..7770    +  polyA_signal   β-globin poly(A) signal: rabbit β-globin polyadenylation signal (Gil and Proudfoot, 1987)
   7974..8185    +  promoter       EF-1α core promoter: core promoter for human elongation factor EF-1α
   8198..8466    +  LTR            5' LTR (truncated): truncated 5' long terminal repeat (LTR) from human T-cell leukemia virus (HTLV) type 1
   8507..9217    +  CDS            TagRFP: monomeric derivative of red fluorescent protein from Entacmaea quadricolor (Merzlyak et al., 2007) mammalian codon-optimized
   9278..10024   +  CDS            Tet-On® 3G: modified rtTA protein that binds tightly to promoters containing the tet operator in the presence of doxycycline
  10037..10625   +  misc_feature   WPRE: woodchuck hepatitis virus posttranscriptional regulatory element
  10633..10698   +  CDS            nef (fragment): NEF_HV1Z2 - Experimental evidence at protein level: Swiss-Prot protein existence level 1. Extracellular Nef protein targets CD4(+) T-lymphocytes for apoptosis by interacting with CXCR4 surface receptors. From Human immunodeficiency virus type 1 group M subtype D (isolate Z2/CDC-Z34) (HIV-1).
  10700..10933   +  LTR            3' LTR (ΔU3): self-inactivating 3' long terminal repeat (LTR) from HIV-1
  11138..11242   +  promoter       AmpR promoter: bla
  11243..12103   +  CDS            AmpR: β-lactamase; bla; confers resistance to ampicillin, carbenicillin, and related antibiotics
  12274..12862   +  rep_origin     ori: high-copy-number ColE1/pMB1/pBR322/pUC origin of replication
  13045..13099   +  CDS            lacI (fragment): lac repressor; lacI; The lac repressor binds to the lac operator to inhibit transcription in E. coli. This inhibition can be relieved by adding lactose or isopropyl-β-D-thiogalactopyranoside (IPTG).
  13105..13198   +  rep_origin     SV40 ori (fragment): SV40 origin of replication
  13223..13260   +  CDS            lacI (fragment): lac repressor; lacI; The lac repressor binds to the lac operator to inhibit transcription in E. coli. This inhibition can be relieved by adding lactose or isopropyl-β-D-thiogalactopyranoside (IPTG).
  13273..13294   +  protein_bind   CAP binding site: CAP binding activates transcription in the presence of cAMP. E. coli catabolite activator protein
  13309..13339   +  promoter       lac promoter: promoter for the E. coli lac operon
  13343..13365   +  protein_bind   lac operator (fragment): The lac repressor binds to the lac operator to inhibit transcription in E. coli. This inhibition can be relieved by adding lactose or isopropyl-β-D-thiogalactopyranoside (IPTG). lac repressor encoded by lacI
  13397..13480   +  polyA_signal   SV40 poly(A) signal (fragment): SV40 polyadenylation signal
  13647..329     +  CDS            nef (fragment) (across the origin): NEF_HV1BR - Experimental evidence at protein level: Swiss-Prot protein existence level 1. Extracellular Nef protein targets CD4(+) T-lymphocytes for apoptosis by interacting with CXCR4 surface receptors (PubMed:14990729). From Human immunodeficiency virus type 1 group M subtype B (isolate BRU/LAI) (HIV-1).
>Addgene plasmid #167935 | pLenti-tetON-KRAB-dCas9-DHFR-EF1a-TagRFP-2A-tet3G | addgene full sequence | sequence record 331141 | Addgene NGS Result
TGGAAGGGCTAATTCACTCCCAAAGAAGACAAGATATCCTTGATCTGTGGATCTACCACACACAAGGCTA
CTTCCCTGATTAGCAGAACTACACACCAGGGCCAGGGGTCAGATATCCACTGACCTTTGGATGGTGCTAC
AAGCTAGTACCAGTTGAGCCAGATAAGGTAGAAGAGGCCAATAAAGGAGAGAACACCAGCTTGTTACACC
CTGTGAGCCTGCATGGGATGGATGACCCGGAGAGAGAAGTGTTAGAGTGGAGGTTTGACAGCCGCCTAGC
ATTTCATCACGTGGCCCGAGAGCTGCATCCGGAGTACTTCAAGAACTGCTGATATCGAGCTTGCTACAAG
GGACTTTCCGCTGGGGACTTTCCAGGGAGGCGTGGCCTGGGCGGGACTGGGGAGTGGCGAGCCCTCAGAT
CCTGCATATAAGCAGCTGCTTTTTGCCTGTACTGGGTCTCTCTGGTTAGACCAGATCTGAGCCTGGGAGC
TCTCTGGCTAACTAGGGAACCCACTGCTTAAGCCTCAATAAAGCTTGCCTTGAGTGCTTCAAGTAGTGTG
TGCCCGTCTGTTGTGTGACTCTGGTAACTAGAGATCCCTCAGACCCTTTTAGTCAGTGTGGAAAATCTCT
AGCAGTGGCGCCCGAACAGGGACTTGAAAGCGAAAGGGAAACCAGAGGAGCTCTCTCGACGCAGGACTCG
GCTTGCTGAAGCGCGCACGGCAAGAGGCGAGGGGCGGCGACTGGTGAGTACGCCAAAAATTTTGACTAGC
GGAGGCTAGAAGGAGAGAGATGGGTGCGAGAGCGTCAGTATTAAGCGGGGGAGAATTAGATCGCGATGGG
AAAAAATTCGGTTAAGGCCAGGGGGAAAGAAAAAATATAAATTAAAACATATAGTATGGGCAAGCAGGGA
GCTAGAACGATTCGCAGTTAATCCTGGCCTGTTAGAAACATCAGAAGGCTGTAGACAAATACTGGGACAG
CTACAACCATCCCTTCAGACAGGATCAGAAGAACTTAGATCATTATATAATACAGTAGCAACCCTCTATT
GTGTGCATCAAAGGATAGAGATAAAAGACACCAAGGAAGCTTTAGACAAGATAGAGGAAGAGCAAAACAA
AAGTAAGACCACCGCACAGCAAGCGGCCGGCCGCTGATCTTCAGACCTGGAGGAGGAGATATGAGGGACA
ATTGGAGAAGTGAATTATATAAATATAAAGTAGTAAAAATTGAACCATTAGGAGTAGCACCCACCAAGGC
AAAGAGAAGAGTGGTGCAGAGAGAAAAAAGAGCAGTGGGAATAGGAGCTTTGTTCCTTGGGTTCTTGGGA
GCAGCAGGAAGCACTATGGGCGCAGCGTCAATGACGCTGACGGTACAGGCCAGACAATTATTGTCTGGTA
TAGTGCAGCAGCAGAACAATTTGCTGAGGGCTATTGAGGCGCAACAGCATCTGTTGCAACTCACAGTCTG
GGGCATCAAGCAGCTCCAGGCAAGAATCCTGGCTGTGGAAAGATACCTAAAGGATCAACAGCTCCTGGGG
ATTTGGGGTTGCTCTGGAAAACTCATTTGCACCACTGCTGTGCCTTGGAATGCTAGTTGGAGTAATAAAT
CTCTGGAACAGATTTGGAATCACACGACCTGGATGGAGTGGGACAGAGAAATTAACAATTACACAAGCTT
AATACACTCCTTAATTGAAGAATCGCAAAACCAGCAAGAAAAGAATGAACAAGAATTATTGGAATTAGAT
AAATGGGCAAGTTTGTGGAATTGGTTTAACATAACAAATTGGCTGTGGTATATAAAATTATTCATAATGA
TAGTAGGAGGCTTGGTAGGTTTAAGAATAGTTTTTGCTGTACTTTCTATAGTGAATAGAGTTAGGCAGGG
ATATTCACCATTATCGTTTCAGACCCACCTCCCAACCCCGAGGGGACCCGACAGGCCCGAAGGAATAGAA
GAAGAAGGTGGAGAGAGAGACAGAGACAGATCCATTCGATTAGTGAACGGATCTCGACGGTATCGCCGAA
TTCACAAATGGCAGTATTCATCCACAATTTTAAAAGAAAAGGGGGGATTGGGGGGTACAGTGCAGGGGAA
AGAATAGTAGACATAATAGCAACAGACATACAAACTAAAGAATTACAAAAACAAATTACAAAAATTCAAA
ATTTTCGGGTTTATTACAGGGACAGCAGAGATCCAGTTTGGACTAGACCGGTGGCCTCCACGGCCACTAG
ATTACTCCCTATCAGTGATAGAGAACGTATGAAGAGTTTACTCCCTATCAGTGATAGAGAACGTATGCAG
ACTTTACTCCCTATCAGTGATAGAGAACGTATAAGGAGTTTACTCCCTATCAGTGATAGAGAACGTATGA
CCAGTTTACTCCCTATCAGTGATAGAGAACGTATCTACAGTTTACTCCCTATCAGTGATAGAGAACGTAT
ATCCAGTTTACTCCCTATCAGTGATAGAGAACGTATAAGCTTTAGGCGTGTACGGTGGGCGCCTATAAAA
GCAGAGCTCGTTTAGTGAACCGTCAGATCGCCTGGAGCAATTCCACAACACTTTTGTCTTATACCAACTT
TCCGTACCACTTCCTACCCTCGTAAAGAAGTTCCTATTCCGAAGTTCCTATTCTTCAAAAGGTATAGGAA
CTTCGCTCGAGGCCACCATGGATGCTAAGTCACTAACTGCCTGGTCCCGGACACTGGTGACCTTCAAGGA
TGTATTTGTGGACTTCACCAGGGAGGAGTGGAAGCTGCTGGACACTGCTCAGCAGATCGTGTACAGAAAT
GTGATGCTGGAGAACTATAAGAACCTGGTTTCCTTGGGTTATCAGCTTACTAAGCCAGATGTGATCCTCC
GGTTGGAGAAGGGAGAAGAGCCCGGCGGTTCCGGCGGAGGGTCGATGGACAAGAAGTACAGCATCGGCCT
GGCCATCGGCACCAACTCTGTGGGCTGGGCCGTGATCACCGACGAGTACAAGGTGCCCAGCAAGAAATTC
AAGGTGCTGGGCAACACCGACCGGCACAGCATCAAGAAGAACCTGATCGGCGCCCTGCTGTTCGACAGCG
GAGAAACAGCCGAGGCCACCCGGCTGAAGAGAACCGCCAGAAGAAGATACACCAGACGGAAGAACCGGAT
CTGCTATCTGCAAGAGATCTTCAGCAACGAGATGGCCAAGGTGGACGACAGCTTCTTCCACAGACTGGAA
GAGTCCTTCCTGGTGGAAGAGGATAAGAAGCACGAGCGGCACCCCATCTTCGGCAACATCGTGGACGAGG
TGGCCTACCACGAGAAGTACCCCACCATCTACCACCTGAGAAAGAAACTGGTGGACAGCACCGACAAGGC
CGACCTGCGGCTGATCTATCTGGCCCTGGCCCACATGATCAAGTTCCGGGGCCACTTCCTGATCGAGGGC
GACCTGAACCCCGACAACAGCGACGTGGACAAGCTGTTCATCCAGCTGGTGCAGACCTACAACCAGCTGT
TCGAGGAAAACCCCATCAACGCCAGCGGCGTGGACGCCAAGGCCATCCTGTCTGCCAGACTGAGCAAGAG
CAGACGGCTGGAAAATCTGATCGCCCAGCTGCCCGGCGAGAAGAAGAATGGCCTGTTCGGCAACCTGATT
GCCCTGAGCCTGGGCCTGACCCCCAACTTCAAGAGCAACTTCGACCTGGCCGAGGATGCCAAACTGCAGC
TGAGCAAGGACACCTACGACGACGACCTGGACAACCTGCTGGCCCAGATCGGCGACCAGTACGCCGACCT
GTTTCTGGCCGCCAAGAACCTGTCCGACGCCATCCTGCTGAGCGACATCCTGAGAGTGAACACCGAGATC
ACCAAGGCCCCCCTGAGCGCCTCTATGATCAAGAGATACGACGAGCACCACCAGGACCTGACCCTGCTGA
AAGCTCTCGTGCGGCAGCAGCTGCCTGAGAAGTACAAAGAGATTTTCTTCGACCAGAGCAAGAACGGCTA
CGCCGGCTACATCGATGGCGGAGCCAGCCAGGAAGAGTTCTACAAGTTCATCAAGCCCATCCTGGAAAAG
ATGGACGGCACCGAGGAACTGCTCGTGAAGCTGAACAGAGAGGACCTGCTGCGGAAGCAGCGGACCTTCG
ACAACGGCAGCATCCCCCACCAGATCCACCTGGGAGAGCTGCACGCCATTCTGCGGCGGCAGGAAGATTT
TTACCCATTCCTGAAGGACAACCGGGAAAAGATCGAGAAGATCCTGACCTTCCGCATCCCCTACTACGTG
GGCCCTCTGGCCAGGGGAAACAGCAGATTCGCCTGGATGACCAGAAAGAGCGAGGAAACCATCACCCCCT
GGAACTTCGAGGAAGTGGTGGACAAGGGCGCCAGCGCCCAGAGCTTCATCGAGCGGATGACCAACTTCGA
TAAGAACCTGCCCAACGAGAAGGTGCTGCCCAAGCACAGCCTGCTGTACGAGTACTTCACCGTGTACAAC
GAGCTGACCAAAGTGAAATACGTGACCGAGGGAATGAGAAAGCCCGCCTTCCTGAGCGGCGAGCAGAAAA
AAGCCATCGTGGACCTGCTGTTCAAGACCAACCGGAAAGTGACCGTGAAGCAGCTGAAAGAGGACTACTT
CAAGAAAATCGAGTGCTTCGACTCCGTGGAAATCTCCGGCGTGGAAGATCGGTTCAACGCCTCCCTGGGC
ACATACCACGATCTGCTGAAAATTATCAAGGACAAGGACTTCCTGGACAATGAGGAAAACGAGGACATTC
TGGAAGATATCGTGCTGACCCTGACACTGTTTGAGGACAGAGAGATGATCGAGGAACGGCTGAAAACCTA
TGCCCACCTGTTCGACGACAAAGTGATGAAGCAGCTGAAGCGGCGGAGATACACCGGCTGGGGCAGGCTG
AGCCGGAAGCTGATCAACGGCATCCGGGACAAGCAGTCCGGCAAGACAATCCTGGATTTCCTGAAGTCCG
ACGGCTTCGCCAACAGAAACTTCATGCAGCTGATCCACGACGACAGCCTGACCTTTAAAGAGGACATCCA
GAAAGCCCAGGTGTCCGGCCAGGGCGATAGCCTGCACGAGCACATTGCCAATCTGGCCGGCAGCCCCGCC
ATTAAGAAGGGCATCCTGCAGACAGTGAAGGTGGTGGACGAGCTCGTGAAAGTGATGGGCCGGCACAAGC
CCGAGAACATCGTGATCGAAATGGCCAGAGAGAACCAGACCACCCAGAAGGGACAGAAGAACAGCCGCGA
GAGAATGAAGCGGATCGAAGAGGGCATCAAAGAGCTGGGCAGCCAGATCCTGAAAGAACACCCCGTGGAA
AACACCCAGCTGCAGAACGAGAAGCTGTACCTGTACTACCTGCAGAATGGGCGGGATATGTACGTGGACC
AGGAACTGGACATCAACCGGCTGTCCGACTACGATGTGGACGCTATCGTGCCTCAGAGCTTTCTGAAGGA
CGACTCCATCGATAACAAAGTGCTGACTCGGAGCGACAAGAACCGGGGCAAGAGCGACAACGTGCCCTCC
GAAGAGGTCGTGAAGAAGATGAAGAACTACTGGCGCCAGCTGCTGAATGCCAAGCTGATTACCCAGAGGA
AGTTCGACAATCTGACCAAGGCCGAGAGAGGCGGCCTGAGCGAACTGGATAAGGCCGGCTTCATCAAGAG
ACAGCTGGTGGAAACCCGGCAGATCACAAAGCACGTGGCACAGATCCTGGACTCCCGGATGAACACTAAG
TACGACGAGAACGACAAACTGATCCGGGAAGTGAAAGTGATCACCCTGAAGTCCAAGCTGGTGTCCGATT
TCCGGAAGGATTTCCAGTTTTACAAAGTGCGCGAGATCAACAACTACCACCACGCCCACGACGCCTACCT
GAACGCCGTCGTGGGAACCGCCCTGATCAAAAAGTACCCTAAGCTGGAAAGCGAGTTCGTGTACGGCGAC
TACAAGGTGTACGACGTGCGGAAGATGATCGCCAAGAGCGAGCAGGAAATCGGCAAGGCTACCGCCAAGT
ACTTCTTCTACAGCAACATCATGAACTTTTTCAAGACCGAGATTACCCTGGCCAACGGCGAGATCCGGAA
GCGGCCTCTGATCGAGACAAACGGCGAAACAGGCGAGATCGTGTGGGATAAGGGCCGGGACTTTGCCACC
GTGCGGAAAGTGCTGTCTATGCCCCAAGTGAATATCGTGAAAAAGACCGAGGTGCAGACAGGCGGCTTCA
GCAAAGAGTCTATCCTGCCCAAGAGGAACAGCGACAAGCTGATCGCCAGAAAGAAGGACTGGGACCCTAA
GAAGTACGGCGGCTTCGACAGCCCCACCGTGGCCTATTCTGTGCTGGTGGTGGCCAAAGTGGAAAAGGGC
AAGTCCAAGAAACTGAAGAGTGTGAAAGAGCTGCTGGGGATCACCATCATGGAAAGAAGCAGCTTCGAGA
AGAATCCCATCGACTTTCTGGAAGCCAAGGGCTACAAAGAAGTGAAAAAGGACCTGATCATCAAGCTGCC
TAAGTACTCCCTGTTCGAGCTGGAAAACGGCCGGAAGAGAATGCTGGCCTCTGCCGGCGAACTGCAGAAG
GGAAACGAACTGGCCCTGCCCTCCAAATATGTGAACTTCCTGTACCTGGCCAGCCACTATGAGAAGCTGA
AGGGCTCCCCCGAGGATAATGAGCAGAAACAGCTGTTTGTGGAACAGCACAAACACTACCTGGACGAGAT
CATCGAGCAGATCAGCGAGTTCTCCAAGAGAGTGATCCTGGCCGACGCTAATCTGGACAAGGTGCTGAGC
GCCTACAACAAGCACAGAGACAAGCCTATCAGAGAGCAGGCCGAGAATATCATCCACCTGTTTACCCTGA
CCAATCTGGGAGCCCCTGCCGCCTTCAAGTACTTTGACACCACCATCGACCGGAAGAGGTACACCAGCAC
CAAAGAGGTGCTGGACGCCACCCTGATCCACCAGAGCATCACCGGCCTGTACGAGACACGGATCGACCTG
TCTCAGCTGGGAGGCGACGCCTATCCCTATGACGTGCCCGATTATGCCAGCCTGGGCAGCGGCTCCCCCA
AGAAAAAACGCAAGGTGGAAGATCCTAAGAAAAAGCGGAAAGTGGGATCCGGGGGAGCAGGAGGCATCAG
TCTGATTGCGGCGTTAGCGGTAGATCACGTTATCGGCATGGAAACCGTCATGCCGTGGAACCTGCCTGCC
GATCTCGCCTGGTTTAAACGCAACACCTTAAATAAACCCGTGATTATGGGCCGCCATACCTGGGAATCAA
TCGGTCGTCCGTTGCCAGGACGCAAAAATATTATCCTCAGCAGTCAACCGAGTACGGACGATCGCGTAAC
GTGGGTGAAGTCGGTGGATGAAGCCATCGCGGCGTGTGGTGACGTACCAGAAATCATGGTTATTGGCGGC
GGTCGCGTTTATGAACAGTTCTTGCCAAAAGCGCAAAAACTGTATCTGACGCATATCGACGCAGAAGTGG
AAGGCGACACCCATTTCCCGGATTACGAGCCGGATGACTGGGAATCGGTATTCAGCGAATTCCACGATGC
TGATGCGCAGAACTCTCACAGCTATTGCTTTGAGATTCTGGAGCGGCGATGAGGATCCACCGGATCTAGA
TAACTGAGCGGCCGCCTAATCTTTTTCCCTCTGCCAAAAATTATGGGGACATCATGAAGCCCCTTGAGCA
TCTGACTTCTGGCTAATAAAGGAAATTTATTTTCATTGCAATAGTGTGTTGGAATTTTTTGTGTCTCTCA
CTCGGAAGGACATATGGGAGGGCAAATCATTTAAAACATCAGAATGAGTATTTGGTTTAGAGTTTGGCAA
CATATGCCCATATGCTGGCTGCCATGAACAAAGGTTGGCTATAAAGAGGTCATCAGTATATGAAACAGCC
CCCTGCTGTCCATTCCTTACATATGACTAGTAAGGATCTGCGATCGCTCCGGTGCCCGTCAGTGGGCAGA
GCGCACATCGCCCACAGTCCCCGAGAAGTTGGGGGGAGGGGTCGGCAATTGAACGGGTGCCTAGAGAAGG
TGGCGCGGGGTAAACTGGGAAAGTGATGTCGTGTACTGGCTCCGCCTTTTTCCCGAGGGTGGGGGAGAAC
CGTATATAAGTGCAGTAGTCGCCGTGAACGTTCTTTTTCGCAACGGGTTTGCCGCCAGAACACAGCTGAA
GCTTCGAGGGGCTCGCATCTCTCCTTCACGCGCCCGCCGCCCTACCTGAGGCCGCCATCCACGCCGGTTG
AGTCGCGTTCTGCCGCCTCCCGCCTGTGGTGCCTCCTGAACTGCGTCCGCCGTCTAGGTAAGTTTAAAGC
TCAGGTCGAGACCGGGCCTTTGTCCGGCGCTCCCTTGGAGCCTACCTAGACTCAGCCGGCTCTCCACGCT
TTGCCTGACCCTGCTTGCTCAACTCTACGTCTTTGTTTCGTTTTCTGTTCTGCGCCGTTACAGATCCAAG
CTGTGACCGGCGCCTACACCTGCAGCCAACGCCACCATGGTGTCTAAGGGCGAAGAGCTGATTAAGGAGA
ACATGCACATGAAGCTGTACATGGAGGGCACCGTGAACAACCACCACTTCAAGTGCACATCCGAGGGCGA
AGGCAAGCCCTACGAGGGCACCCAGACCATGAGAATCAAGGTGGTCGAGGGCGGCCCTCTCCCCTTCGCC
TTCGACATCCTGGCTACCAGCTTCATGTACGGCAGCAGAACCTTCATCAACCACACCCAGGGCATCCCCG
ACTTCTTTAAGCAGTCCTTCCCTGAGGGCTTCACATGGGAGAGAGTCACCACATACGAAGACGGGGGCGT
GCTGACCGCTACCCAGGACACCAGCCTCCAGGACGGCTGCCTCATCTACAACGTCAAGATCAGAGGGGTG
AACTTCCCATCCAACGGCCCTGTGATGCAGAAGAAAACACTCGGCTGGGAGGCCAACACCGAGATGCTGT
ACCCCGCTGACGGCGGCCTGGAAGGCAGAAGCGACATGGCCCTGAAGCTCGTGGGCGGGGGCCACCTGAT
CTGCAACTTCAAGACCACATACAGATCCAAGAAACCCGCTAAGAACCTCAAGATGCCCGGCGTCTACTAT
GTGGACCACAGACTGGAAAGAATCAAGGAGGCCGACAAAGAGACCTACGTCGAGCAGCACGAGGTGGCTG
TGGCCAGATACTGCGACCTCCCTAGCAAACTGGGGCACAAACTTAATGCTAGCGAGGGCAGAGGAAGTCT
GCTAACATGCGGTGACGTCGAGGAGAATCCTGGCCCAATGTCTAGACTGGACAAGAGCAAAGTCATAAAC
TCTGCTCTGGAATTACTCAATGGAGTCGGTATCGAAGGCCTGACGACAAGGAAACTCGCTCAAAAGCTGG
GAGTTGAGCAGCCTACCCTGTACTGGCACGTGAAGAACAAGCGGGCCCTGCTCGATGCCCTGCCAATCGA
GATGCTGGACAGGCATCATACCCACTCCTGCCCCCTGGAAGGCGAGTCATGGCAAGACTTTCTGCGGAAC
AACGCCAAGTCATACCGCTGTGCTCTCCTCTCACATCGCGACGGGGCTAAAGTGCATCTCGGCACCCGCC
CAACAGAGAAACAGTACGAAACCCTGGAAAATCAGCTCGCGTTCCTGTGTCAGCAAGGCTTCTCCCTGGA
GAACGCACTGTACGCTCTGTCCGCCGTGGGCCACTTTACACTGGGCTGCGTATTGGAGGAACAGGAGCAT
CAAGTAGCAAAAGAGGAAAGAGAGACACCTACCACCGATTCTATGCCCCCACTTCTGAAACAAGCAATTG
AGCTGTTCGACCGGCAGGGAGCCGAACCTGCCTTCCTTTTCGGCCTGGAACTAATCATATGTGGCCTGGA
GAAACAGCTAAAGTGCGAAAGCGGCGGGCCGACCGACGCCCTTGACGATTTTGACTTAGACATGCTCCCA
GCCGATGCCCTTGACGACTTTGACCTTGATATGCTGCCTGCTGACGCTCTTGACGATTTTGACCTTGACA
TGCTCCCCGGGTAAGTCGACGATCCTAATCAACCTCTGGATTACAAAATTTGTGAAAGATTGACTGGTAT
TCTTAACTATGTTGCTCCTTTTACGCTATGTGGATACGCTGCTTTAATGCCTTTGTATCATGCTATTGCT
TCCCGTATGGCTTTCATTTTCTCCTCCTTGTATAAATCCTGGTTGCTGTCTCTTTATGAGGAGTTGTGGC
CCGTTGTCAGGCAACGTGGCGTGGTGTGCACTGTGTTTGCTGACGCAACCCCCACTGGTTGGGGCATTGC
CACCACCTGTCAGCTCCTTTCCGGGACTTTCGCTTTCCCCCTCCCTATTGCCACGGCGGAACTCATCGCC
GCCTGCCTTGCCCGCTGCTGGACAGGGGCTCGGCTGTTGGGCACTGACAATTCCGTGGTGTTGTCGGGGA
AATCATCGTCCTTTCCTTGGCTGCTCGCCTGTGTTGCCACCTGGATTCTGCGCGGGACGTCCTTCTGCTA
CGTCCCTTCGGCCCTCAATCCAGCGGACCTTCCTTCCCGCGGCCTGCTGCCGGCTCTGCGGCCTCTTCCG
CGTCTTCGCCTTCGCCCTCAGACGAGTCGGATCTCCCTTTGGGCCGCCTCCCCGCCTGAGATCCTTTAAG
ACCAATGACTTACAAGGCAGCTGTAGATCTTAGCCACTTTTTAAAAGAAAAGGGGGGACTGGAAGGGCTA
ATTCACTCCCAACGAAGACAAGATCTGCTTTTTGCTTGTACTGGGTCTCTCTGGTTAGACCAGATCTGAG
CCTGGGAGCTCTCTGGCTAACTAGGGAACCCACTGCTTAAGCCTCAATAAAGCTTGCCTTGAGTGCTTCA
AGTAGTGTGTGCCCGTCTGTTGTGTGACTCTGGTAACTAGAGATCCCTCAGACCCTTTTAGTCAGTGTGG
AAAATCTCTAGCAGTAGTAGTTCATGTCATCTTATTATTCAGTATTTATAACTTGCAAAGAAATGAATAT
CAGAGAGTGAGAGGCCCGGGTTAATTAAGGAAAGGGCTAGATCATTCTTGAAGACGAAAGGGCCTCGTGA
TACGCCTATTTTTATAGGTTAATGTCATGATAATAATGGTTTCTTAGACGTCAGGTGGCACTTTTCGGGG
AAATGTGCGCGGAACCCCTATTTGTTTATTTTTCTAAATACATTCAAATATGTATCCGCTCATGAGACAA
TAACCCTGATAAATGCTTCAATAATATTGAAAAAGGAAGAGTATGAGTATTCAACATTTCCGTGTCGCCC
TTATTCCCTTTTTTGCGGCATTTTGCCTTCCTGTTTTTGCTCACCCAGAAACGCTGGTGAAAGTAAAAGA
TGCTGAAGATCAGTTGGGTGCACGAGTGGGTTACATCGAACTGGATCTCAACAGCGGTAAGATCCTTGAG
AGTTTTCGCCCCGAAGAACGTTTTCCAATGATGAGCACTTTTAAAGTTCTGCTATGTGGCGCGGTATTAT
CCCGTGTTGACGCCGGGCAAGAGCAACTCGGTCGCCGCATACACTATTCTCAGAATGACTTGGTTGAGTA
CTCACCAGTCACAGAAAAGCATCTTACGGATGGCATGACAGTAAGAGAATTATGCAGTGCTGCCATAACC
ATGAGTGATAACACTGCGGCCAACTTACTTCTGACAACGATCGGAGGACCGAAGGAGCTAACCGCTTTTT
TGCACAACATGGGGGATCATGTAACTCGCCTTGATCGTTGGGAACCGGAGCTGAATGAAGCCATACCAAA
CGACGAGCGTGACACCACGATGCCTGTAGCAATGGCAACAACGTTGCGCAAACTATTAACTGGCGAACTA
CTTACTCTAGCTTCCCGGCAACAATTAATAGACTGGATGGAGGCGGATAAAGTTGCAGGACCACTTCTGC
GCTCGGCCCTTCCGGCTGGCTGGTTTATTGCTGATAAATCTGGAGCCGGTGAGCGTGGGTCTCGCGGTAT
CATTGCAGCACTGGGGCCAGATGGTAAGCCCTCCCGTATCGTAGTTATCTACACGACGGGGAGTCAGGCA
ACTATGGATGAACGAAATAGACAGATCGCTGAGATAGGTGCCTCACTGATTAAGCATTGGTAACTGTCAG
ACCAAGTTTACTCATATATACTTTAGATTGATTTAAAACTTCATTTTTAATTTAAAAGGATCTAGGTGAA
GATCCTTTTTGATAATCTCATGACCAAAATCCCTTAACGTGAGTTTTCGTTCCACTGAGCGTCAGACCCC
GTAGAAAAGATCAAAGGATCTTCTTGAGATCCTTTTTTTCTGCGCGTAATCTGCTGCTTGCAAACAAAAA
AACCACCGCTACCAGCGGTGGTTTGTTTGCCGGATCAAGAGCTACCAACTCTTTTTCCGAAGGTAACTGG
CTTCAGCAGAGCGCAGATACCAAATACTGTTCTTCTAGTGTAGCCGTAGTTAGGCCACCACTTCAAGAAC
TCTGTAGCACCGCCTACATACCTCGCTCTGCTAATCCTGTTACCAGTGGCTGCTGCCAGTGGCGATAAGT
CGTGTCTTACCGGGTTGGACTCAAGACGATAGTTACCGGATAAGGCGCAGCGGTCGGGCTGAACGGGGGG
TTCGTGCACACAGCCCAGCTTGGAGCGAACGACCTACACCGAACTGAGATACCTACAGCGTGAGCTATGA
GAAAGCGCCACGCTTCCCGAAGGGAGAAAGGCGGACAGGTATCCGGTAAGCGGCAGGGTCGGAACAGGAG
AGCGCACGAGGGAGCTTCCAGGGGGAAACGCCTGGTATCTTTATAGTCCTGTCGGGTTTCGCCACCTCTG
ACTTGAGCGTCGATTTTTGTGATGCTCGTCAGGGGGGCGGAGCCTATGGAAAAACGCCAGCAACGCGGCC
TTTTTACGGTTCCTGGCCTTTTGCTGGCCTTTTGCTCACATGTTCTTTCCTGCGTTATCCCCTGATTCTG
TGGATAACCGTATTACCGCCTTTGAGTGAGCTGATACCGCTCGCCGCAGCCGAACGACCGAGCGCAGCGA
GTCAGTGAGCGAGGAAGCGGAAGAGCGCCCAATACGCAAACCGCCTCTCCCCGCGCGTTGGCCGATTCAT
TAATGCAGCAAGCTCATGGCTGACTAATTTTTTTTATTTATGCAGAGGCCGAGGCCGCCTCGGCCTCTGA
GCTATTCCAGAAGTAGTGAGGAGGCTTTTTTGGAGGCCTAGGCTTTTGCAAAAAGCTCCCCGTGGCACGA
CAGGTTTCCCGACTGGAAAGCGGGCAGTGAGCGCAACGCAATTAATGTGAGTTAGCTCACTCATTAGGCA
CCCCAGGCTTTACACTTTATGCTTCCGGCTCGTATGTTGTGTGGAATTGTGAGCGGATAACAATTTCACA
CAGGAAACAGCTATGACATGATTACGAATTTCACAAATAAAGCATTTTTTTCACTGCATTCTAGTTGTGG
TTTGTCCAAACTCATCAATGTATCTTATCATGTCTGGATCAACTGGATAACTCAAGCTAACCAAAATCAT
CCCAAACTTCCCACCCCATACCCTATTACCACTGCCAATTACCTGTGGTTTCATTTACTCTAAACCTGTG
ATTCCTCTGAATTATTTTCATTTTAAAGAAATTGTATTTGTTAAATATGTACTACAAACTTAGTAGT
